>Addgene plasmid #192309 | pEN_TT BirA* | addgene full sequence | sequence record 375716 | Addgene NGS Result
CTGACGGATGGCCTTTTTGCGTTTCTACAAACTCTTCCTGTTAGTTAGTTACTTAAGCTCGGGCCCCAAA
TAATGATTTTATTTTGACTGATAGTGACCTGTTCGTTGCAACAAATTGATAAGCAATGCTTTTTTATAAT
GCCAACTTTGTACAAAAAAGCAGGCTTTAAAGGAACCAATTCAGTCGACTGGATCCCGAGTTTACTCCCT
ATCAGTGATAGAGAACGTATGTCGAGTTTACTCCCTATCAGTGATAGAGAACGATGTCGAGTTTACTCCC
TATCAGTGATAGAGAACGTATGTCGAGTTTACTCCCTATCAGTGATAGAGAACGTATGTCGAGTTTACTC
CCTATCAGTGATAGAGAACGTATGTCGAGTTTATCCCTATCAGTGATAGAGAACGTATGTCGAGTTTACT
CCCTATCAGTGATAGAGAACGTATGTCGAGGTAGGCGTGTACGGTGGGAGGCCTATATAAGCAGAGCTCG
TTTAGTGAACCGTCAGATCGCCACTAGAATGAAGGACAACACCGTGCCCCTGAAGCTGATCGCCCTGCTG
GCCAACGGCGAGTTCCACTCTGGCGAGCAGCTGGGAGAGACCCTGGGAATGAGCAGAGCCGCCATCAACA
AGCACATCCAGACACTGAGAGACTGGGGAGTGGACGTGTTCACCGTGCCTGGCAAGGGCTACAGCCTGCC
TGAGCCTATCCAGCTGCTGAACGCCAAGCAGATCCTGGGACAGCTGGATGGCGGAAGCGTGGCCGTGCTG
CCTGTGATCGACTCCACCAATCAGTACCTGCTGGACAGAATCGGAGAGCTGAAGTCCGGCGACGCCTGCA
TCGCCGAGTACCAGCAGGCTGGCAGAGGAGGCAGAGGACGGAAGTGGTTCAGCCCATTCGGAGCCAACCT
GTACCTGTCCATGTTCTGGAGACTGGAGCAGGGACCTGCTGCTGCCATCGGACTGAGTCTGGTGATCGGA
ATCGTGATGGCCGAGGTGCTGAGAAAGCTGGGAGCCGACAAGGTGAGAGTGAAGTGGCCTAATGACCTGT
ACCTCCAGGACCGCAAGCTGGCTGGCATCCTGGTGGAGCTGACAGGCAAGACAGGCGATGCCGCTCAGAT
CGTGATCGGAGCCGGAATCAACATGGCCATGAGAAGAGTGGAGGAGAGCGTGGTGAACCAGGGCTGGATC
ACCCTGCAGGAGGCTGGCATCAACCTGGACCGGAACACCCTGGCCGCCATGCTGATCAGAGAGCTGAGAG
CCGCTCTGGAGCTGTTCGAGCAGGAGGGACTGGCTCCTTACCTGAGCAGATGGGAGAAGCTGGACAACTT
CATCAACAGACCTGTGAAGCTGATCATCGGCGACAAGGAAATCTTCGGCATCTCCAGAGGAATCGACAAG
CAGGGAGCTCTGCTGCTGGAGCAGGACGGAATCATCAAGCCCTGGATGGGCGGAGAAATCTCCCTGAGAA
GCGCAGAGAAGACTAGACCCAGCTTTCTTGTACAAAGTTGGCATTATAAGAAAGCATTGCTTATCAATTT
GTTGCAACGAACAGGTCACTATCAGTCAAAATAAAATCATTATTTGCCATCCAGCTGCAGCTCTGGCCCG
TGTCTCAAAATCTCTGATGTTACATTGCACAAGATAAAAATATATCATCATGAACAATAAAACTGTCTGC
TTACATAAACAGTAATACAAGGGGTGTTATGAGCCATATTCAACGGGAAACGTCGAGGCCGCGATTAAAT
TCCAACATGGATGCTGATTTATATGGGTATAAATGGGCTCGCGATAATGTCGGGCAATCAGGTGCGACAA
TCTATCGCTTGTATGGGAAGCCCGATGCGCCAGAGTTGTTTCTGAAACATGGCAAAGGTAGCGTTGCCAA
TGATGTTACAGATGAGATGGTCAGACTAAACTGGCTGACGGAATTTATGCCTCTTCCGACCATCAAGCAT
TTTATCCGTACTCCTGATGATGCATGGTTACTCACCACTGCGATCCCCGGAAAAACAGCATTCCAGGTAT
TAGAAGAATATCCTGATTCAGGTGAAAATATTGTTGATGCGCTGGCAGTGTCCCTGCGCCGGTTGCATTC
GATTCCTGTTTGTAATTGTCCTTTTAACAGCGATCGCGTATTTCGTCTCGCTCAGGCGCAATCACGAATG
AATAACGGTTTGGTTGATGCGAGTGATTTTGATGACGAGCGTAATGGCTGGCCTGTTGAACAAGTCTGGA
AAGAAATGCATAAACTTTTGCCATTCTCACCGGATTCAGTCGTCACTCATGGTGATTTCTCACTTGATAA
CCTTATTTTTGACGAGGGGAAATTAGGCCGGGAAGCCGATCTCGGCTTGAACGAATTGTTAGGTGGCGGT
ACTTGGGTCGATATCAAAGTGCATCACTTCTTCCCGTATGCCCAACTTTGTATAGAGAGCCACTGCGGGA
TCGTCACCGTAATCTGCTTGCACGTAGATCACATAAGCACCAAGCGCGTTGGCCTCATGCTTGAGGAGAT
TGATGAGCGCGGTGGCAATGCCCTGCCTCCGGTGCTCGCCGGAGACTGCGAGATCATAGATATAGATCTC
ACTACGCGGCTGCTCAAACTTGGGCAGAACGTAAGCCGCGAGAGCGCCAACAACCGCTTCTTGGTCGAAG
GCAGCAAGCGCGATGAATGTCTTACTACGGAGCAAGTTCCCGAGGTAATCGGAGTCCGGCTGATGTTGGG
AGTAGGTGGCTACGTCTCCGAACTCACGACCGAAAAGATCAAGAGCAGCCCGCATGGATTTGACTTGGTC
AGGGCCGAGCCTACATGTGCGAATGATGCCCATACTTGAGCCACCTAACTTTGTTTTAGGGCGACTGCCC
TGCTGCGTAACATCGTTGCTGCTGCGTAACATCGTTGCTGCTCCATAACATCAAACATCGACCCACGGCG
TAACGCGCTTGCTGCTTGGATGCCCGAGGCATAGACTGTACAAAAAAACAGTCATAACAAGCCATGAAAA
CCGCCACTGCGCCGTTACCACCGCTGCGTTCGGTCAAGGTTCTGGACCAGTTGCGTGAGCGCATACGCTA
CTTGCATTACAGTTTACGAACCGAACAGGCTTATGTCAACTGGGTTCGTGCCTTCATCCGTTTCCACGGT
GTGCGTCACCCGGCAACCTTGGGCAGCAGCGAAGTCGAGGCATTTCTGTCCTGGCTGGCGAACGAGCGCA
AGGTTTCGGTCTCCACGCATCGTCAGGCATTGGCGGCCTTGCTGTTCTTCTACGGCAAGGTGCTGTGCAC
GGATCTGCCCTGGCTTCAGGAGATCGGAAGACCTCGGCCGTCGCGGCGCTTGCCGGTGGTGCTGACCCCG
GATGAAGTGGTTCGCATCCTCGGTTTTCTGGAAGGCGAGCATCGTTTGTTCGCCCAGGACTCTAGCTATA
GTTCTAGTGGTTGGCTACTAATAGGTTGTATTGATGTTGGACGAGTCGGAATCGCAGACCGATACCAGGA
TCTTGCCATCCTATGGAACTGCCTCGGTGAGTTTTCTCCTTCATTACAGAAACGGCTTTTTCAAAAATAT
GGTATTGATAATCCTGATATGAATAAATTGCAGTTTCATTTGATGCTCGATGAGTTTTTCTAATCAGAAT
TGGTTAATTGGTTGTAACACTGGCAGAGCATTACGCTGACTTGACGGGACGGCGCAAGCTCATGACCAAA
ATCCCTTAACGTGAGTTTTCGTTCCACTGAGCGTCAGACCCCGTAGAAAAGATCAAAGGATCTTCTTGAG
ATCCTTTTTTTCTGCGCGTAATCTGCTGCTTGCAAACAAAAAAACCACCGCTACCAGCGGTGGTTTGTTT
GCCGGATCAAGAGCTACCAACTCTTTTTCCGAAGGTAACTGGCTTCAGCAGAGCGCAGATACCAAATACT
GTTCTTCTAGTGTAGCCGTAGTTAGGCCACCACTTCAAGAACTCTGTAGCACCGCCTACATACCTCGCTC
TGCTAATCCTGTTACCAGTGGCTGCTGCCAGTGGCGATAAGTCGTGTCTTACCGGGTTGGACTCAAGACG
ATAGTTACCGGATAAGGCGCAGCGGTCGGGCTGAACGGGGGGTTCGTGCACACAGCCCAGCTTGGAGCGA
ACGACCTACACCGAACTGAGATACCTACAGCGTGAGCTATGAGAAAGCGCCACGCTTCCCGAAGGGAGAA
AGGCGGACAGGTATCCGGTAAGCGGCAGGGTCGGAACAGGAGAGCGCACGAGGGAGCTTCCAGGGGGAAA
CGCCTGGTATCTTTATAGTCCTGTCGGGTTTCGCCACCTCTGACTTGAGCGTCGATTTTTGTGATGCTCG
TCAGGGGGGCGGAGCCTATGGAAAAACGCCAGCAACGCGGCCTTTTTACGGTTCCTGGCCTTTTGCTGGC
CTTTTGCTCACATGTTCTTTCCTGCGTTATCCCCTGATTCTGTGGATAACCGTATTACCGCTAGCATGGA
TCTCGGGGACGTCTAACTACTAAGCGAGAGTAGGGAACTGCCAGGCATCAAATAAAACGAAAGGCTCAGT
CGGAAGACTGGGCCTTTCGTTTTATCTGTTGTTTGTCGGTGAACGCTCTCCTGAGTAGGACAAATCCGCC
GGGAGCGGATTTGAACGTTGTGAAGCAACGGCCCGGAGGGTGGCGGGCAGGACGCCCGCCATAAACTGCC
AGGCATCAAACTAAGCAGAAGGCCATC
Features (pLannotate 1.2.2; 12 found; start..end, strand, type, name):
     67..166     +  protein_bind   attL1: mutant version of attL; recombination site for the Gateway® LR reaction LR Clonase™
    198..512     +  promoter       tight TRE promoter: Tet-responsive promoter PTight, consisting of seven tet operator sequences followed by the minimal CMV promoter
    519..1481    +  CDS            BirA(R118G): promiscuous R118G mutant of the E. coli biotin protein ligase (Cronan, 2005) also known as BirA* or BioID
   1487..1586    -  protein_bind   attL2: mutant version of attL; recombination site for the Gateway® LR reaction LR Clonase™
   1709..2335    +  CDS            KanR (fragment): aminoglycoside phosphotransferase; aph(3')-Ia; confers resistance to kanamycin in bacteria or G418 (Geneticin®) in eukaryotes
   2369..2902    -  CDS            GmR: gentamycin acetyltransferase; aacC1; confers resistance to gentamycin
   3091..3119    -  promoter       Pc promoter: intI1 (promoter lies within the coding sequence); class 1 integron promoter
   3097..3444    -  CDS            YPR2_ECOLX (fragment): Protein predicted: Swiss-Prot protein existence level 4. From Escherichia coli.
   3449..3633    +  CDS            KanR (fragment): aminoglycoside phosphotransferase; aph(3')-Ia; confers resistance to kanamycin in bacteria or G418 (Geneticin®) in eukaryotes
   3776..4364    +  rep_origin     ori: high-copy-number ColE1/pMB1/pBR322/pUC origin of replication
   4532..4575    -  terminator     rrnB T1 terminator: Escherichia coli rrnB; transcription terminator T1 from the E. coli rrnB gene
   4707..17      +  terminator     rrnB T2 terminator (across the origin): transcription terminator T2 from the E. coli rrnB gene
