[The description below was written by a language model from this plasmid's Addgene catalogue record and pLannotate feature annotations shown in this document.]
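Description:
pEN_TT BirA* is a 4.7 kb Gateway entry vector built on the pEN_TTmiRC2 backbone and designed to hand a tetracycline-inducible BirA* expression cassette to a destination vector. It is maintained in E. coli from a high-copy ColE1/pUC-type origin and selected with gentamicin through the GmR (aacC1) acetyltransferase gene, which is driven by a class 1 integron Pc promoter. The feature table also shows two separated KanR fragments flanking the gentamicin cassette. This suggests that the gentamicin marker interrupts an original kanamycin resistance gene, so kanamycin selection is not expected to work. The rrnB T1 and T2 terminators sit upstream of the cloning region, where they insulate it from read-through transcription in bacteria.

The payload lies between attL1 and attL2, so an LR Clonase reaction moves both promoter and coding sequence together into an attR-containing destination vector. Within this interval, the tight TRE promoter (seven tet operators fused to a minimal CMV promoter) drives BirA(R118G), the promiscuous E. coli biotin ligase mutant also known as BioID. The enzyme releases reactive biotinyl-AMP and so biotinylates nearby proteins. Expression requires a tetracycline-controlled transactivator, which is not annotated in this plasmid and must be supplied elsewhere.

The catalogue entry lists an N-terminal 3xFLAG tag, but the automated annotation does not mark it as a separate feature. The insert was cloned using SpeI and XbaI sites, both destroyed in the process. The stated purpose is inducible 3xFLAG-BirA* expression; a plausible use is as an unfused control in proximity-labelling experiments, although the record does not say so.
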