Addgene plasmid #192309: pEN_TT BirA*
Purpose: Gateway entry vector for an inducible 3xFLAG-BirA*
Depositing lab: Kevin Janes. Depositing organization: University of Virginia. Publication: Nucleocytoplasmic transport of active HER2 causes fractional escape from the DCIS-like state. Wang L, Paudel BB, McKnight RA, Janes KA. Nat Commun. 2023 Apr 13;14(1):2110. doi: 10.1038/s41467-023-37914-x. PubMed 37055441.
Backbone
  Vector backbone: pEN_TTmiRC2
  Backbone manufacturer: Addgene #25752
  Vector type: Gateway entry vector
Growth in bacteria
  Bacterial resistance: Gentamicin, 10 μg/mL
  Growth temperature: 37°C
  Growth strain: DH5alpha
  Copy number: High Copy
Gene/Insert
  Gene/Insert name: BirA*
  Species: Other
  Tag / fusion protein: 3xFLAG (N terminal on insert)
  Cloning method: Restriction Enzyme; 5′ cloning site SpeI (destroyed during cloning); 3′ cloning site XbaI (destroyed during cloning)
Terms and licenses: Academic/Nonprofit Terms; Industry Terms: Not Available to Industry
How to cite: pEN_TT BirA* was a gift from Kevin Janes (Addgene plasmid # 192309 ; http://n2t.net/addgene:192309 ; RRID:Addgene_192309)
